LOCUS       Exported 7029 bp ds-DNA circular SYN 12-MAY-2021
DEFINITION  produces AAV expressing Cal-light
            TM-CaM-NES-TEV-N-AsLOV2-TEVseq-tTA.
ACCESSION   .
VERSION     .
KEYWORDS    pAAV-TM-CaM-NES-TEV-N-AsLOV2-TEVseq-tTA
SOURCE      synthetic DNA construct
  ORGANISM  synthetic DNA construct
REFERENCE   1 (bases 1 to 7029)
  AUTHORS   Lee D, Hyun JH, Jung K, Hannan P, Kwon HB
  TITLE     A calcium- and light-gated switch to induce gene expression in
            activated neurons.
  JOURNAL   Nat Biotechnol. 2017 Jun 26. doi: 10.1038/nbt.3902.
  PUBMED    28650460
REFERENCE   2 (bases 1 to 7029)
  AUTHORS   .
  TITLE     Direct Submission
  JOURNAL   Exported May 12, 2021 from SnapGene Server 1.1.58
            http://www.snapgene.com
FEATURES             Location/Qualifiers
     source          1..7029
                     /organism="synthetic DNA construct"
                     /mol_type="other DNA"
     promoter        6..453
                     /label=hSyn promoter
                     /note="human synapsin I promoter; confers neuron-specific
                     expression (Kugler et al., 2003)"
     promoter        474..492
                     /label=SP6 promoter
                     /note="promoter for bacteriophage SP6 RNA polymerase"
     primer_bind     474..491
                     /label=SP6
                     /note="SP6 promoter, forward primer"
     sig_peptide     511..573
                     /product="leader sequence from mouse immunoglobulin kappa
                     light chain"
                     /label=Ig-kappa leader
     CDS             574..603
                     /codon_start=1
                     /product="Myc (human c-Myc proto-oncogene) epitope tag"
                     /label=Myc
                     /translation="EQKLISEEDL"
     CDS             607..753
                     /codon_start=1
                     /product="transmembrane domain from platelet derived growth
                     factor receptor beta"
                     /label=PDGFR-beta TM domain
                     /translation="AVGQDTQEVIVVPHSLPFKVVVISAILALVVLTIISLIILIMLWQ
                     KKPR"
     CDS             1294..1320
                     /codon_start=1
                     /product="nuclear export signal from the HIV Rev protein
                     (Fischer et al., 1995)"
                     /label=NES
                     /translation="LPPLERLTL"
     CDS             2113..2133
                     /codon_start=1
                     /product="tobacco etch virus (TEV) protease recognition and
                     cleavage site"
                     /label=TEV site
                     /translation="ENLYFQG"
     CDS             2134..3138
                     /codon_start=1
                     /product="tetracycline-controlled transactivator,
                     comprising a fusion of the tetracycline repressor TetR with
                     the C-terminal activation domain of herpes simplex virus
                     VP16"
                     /label=tTA
                     /note="In the Tet-Off(R) system, tTA binds to the
                     Tet-responsive element and stimulates transcription only in
                     the absence of tetracycline or doxycycline."
                     /translation="SRLDKSKVINSALELLNEVGIEGLTTRKLAQKLGVEQPTLYWHVK
                     NKRALLDALAIEMLDRHHTHFCPLEGESWQDFLRNNAKSFRCALLSHRDGAKVHLGTRP
                     TEKQYETLENQLAFLCQQGFSLENALYALSAVGHFTLGCVLEDQEHQVAKEERETPTTD
                     SMPPLLRQAIELFDHQGAEPAFLFGLELIICGLEKQLKCESGSAYSRARTKNNYGSTIE
                     GLLDLPDDDAPEEAGLAAPRLSFLPAGHTRRLSTAPPTDVSLGDELHLDGEDVAMAHAD
                     ALDDFDLDMLGDGDSPGPGFTPHDSAPYGALDMADFEFEQMFTDALGIDEYGG"
     primer_bind     complement(2204..2223)
                     /label=Tet-R
                     /note="Tetracycline resistance gene, reverse primer"
     misc_feature    3157..3745
                     /label=WPRE
                     /note="woodchuck hepatitis virus posttranscriptional
                     regulatory element"
     primer_bind     complement(3210..3230)
                     /label=WPRE-R
                     /note="WPRE, reverse primer"
     CDS             complement(3628..3639)
                     /codon_start=1
                     /product="Factor Xa recognition and cleavage site"
                     /label=Factor Xa site
                     /translation="IEGR"
     polyA_signal    3786..3993
                     /label=bGH poly(A) signal
                     /note="bovine growth hormone polyadenylation signal"
     repeat_region   4163..4292
                     /label=AAV2 ITR
     primer_bind     complement(4358..4375)
                     /label=L4440
                     /note="L4440 vector, forward primer"
     rep_origin      complement(4529..5117)
                     /direction=LEFT
                     /label=ori
                     /note="high-copy-number ColE1/pMB1/pBR322/pUC origin of
                     replication"
     primer_bind     complement(4609..4628)
                     /label=pBR322ori-F
                     /note="pBR322 origin, forward primer"
     CDS             complement(5288..6148)
                     /codon_start=1
                     /gene="bla"
                     /product="beta-lactamase"
                     /label=AmpR
                     /note="confers resistance to ampicillin, carbenicillin, and
                     related antibiotics"
                     /translation="MSIQHFRVALIPFFAAFCLPVFAHPETLVKVKDAEDQLGARVGYI
                     ELDLNSGKILESFRPEERFPMMSTFKVLLCGAVLSRIDAGQEQLGRRIHYSQNDLVEYS
                     PVTEKHLTDGMTVRELCSAAITMSDNTAANLLLTTIGGPKELTAFLHNMGDHVTRLDRW
                     EPELNEAIPNDERDTTMPVAMATTLRKLLTGELLTLASRQQLIDWMEADKVAGPLLRSA
                     LPAGWFIADKSGAGERGSRGIIAALGPDGKPSRIVVIYTTGSQATMDERNRQIAEIGAS
                     LIKHW"
     primer_bind     5911..5930
                     /label=Amp-R
                     /note="Ampicillin resistance gene, reverse primer"
     promoter        complement(6149..6253)
                     /gene="bla"
                     /label=AmpR promoter
     rep_origin      complement(6279..6734)
                     /direction=LEFT
                     /label=f1 ori
                     /note="f1 bacteriophage origin of replication; arrow
                     indicates direction of (+) strand synthesis"
     primer_bind     complement(6416..6437)
                     /label=F1ori-F
                     /note="F1 origin, forward primer"
     primer_bind     6628..6647
                     /label=F1ori-R
                     /note="F1 origin, reverse primer"
     repeat_region   6806..6935
                     /label=AAV2 ITR
ORIGIN
        1 gtatgagtgc aagtgggttt taggaccagg atgaggcggg gtgggggtgc ctacctgacg
       61 accgaccccg acccactgga caagcaccca acccccattc cccaaattgc gcatccccta
      121 tcagagaggg ggaggggaaa caggatgcgg cgaggcgcgt gcgcactgcc agcttcagca
      181 ccgcggacag tgccttcgcc cccgcctggc ggcgcgcgcc accgccgcct cagcactgaa
      241 ggcgcgctga cgtcactcgc cggtcccccg caaactcccc ttcccggcca ccttggtcgc
      301 gtccgcgccg ccgccggccc agccggaccg caccacgcga ggcgcgagat aggggggcac
      361 gggcgcgacc atctgcgctg cggcgccggc gactcagcgc tgcctcagtc tgcggtgggc
      421 agcggaggag tcgtgtcgtg cctgagagcg cagtcgagag gatctaagct ttcatttagg
      481 tgacactata gaatacaagc tacttgttct atggagacag acacactcct gctatgggta
      541 ctgctgctct gggttccagg ttccactggt gacgaacaaa aactcatctc agaagaggat
      601 ctgaatgctg tgggccagga cacgcaggag gtcatcgtgg tgccacactc cttgcccttt
      661 aaggtggtgg tgatctcagc catcctggcc ctggtggtgc tcaccatcat ctcccttatc
      721 atcctcatca tgctttggca gaagaagcca cgtggtggct ctggaggtct cgagatgccg
      781 gaccaactga ctgaagagca gatcgcagaa tttaaagagg ctttctccct atttgacaag
      841 gacggggatg ggacaataac aaccaaggag ctggggacgg tgatgcggtc tctggggcag
      901 aaccccacag aagcagagct gcaagacatg atcaatgaag tagatgccga cggtgacggc
      961 acaatcgact tccctgagtt cctgacaatg atggcaagaa aaatgaaata cagggacacg
     1021 gaagaagaaa ttagagaagc gttcggtgtg tttgataagg atggcaatgg ctacatcagt
     1081 gcagcagagc ttcgccacgt gatgacaaac cttggagaga agttaacaga tgaagaggtt
     1141 gatgaaatga tcagggaagc agacatcgat ggggatggtc aggtaaacta cgaagagttt
     1201 gtacaaatga tgacagcgaa ggcatgcggt ggcggtggct ctggaggtgg tgggtccgga
     1261 ggaggcggcc gctccggtgg atccatgctt caacttcctc ctcttgaacg tcttactctc
     1321 gagatgggcg agagcctgtt caagggacct agggactaca accctatcag tagcacaatt
     1381 tgtcacctga ccaacgagag tgatggccac acaacaagcc tgtacggcat cgggttcgga
     1441 ccctttatca tcaccaacaa gcacctgttc aggcggaata atggcactct gctggtgcag
     1501 agcctgcacg gggtgttcaa agtgaagaac acaaccactc tgcagcagca cctgatcgat
     1561 gggcgggata tgatcatcat taggatgccc aaggacttcc ccccttttcc tcagaaactg
     1621 aagttccgag agccccagag agaggagaga atctgtctgg tgaccacaaa ctttcaggag
     1681 ctcggtagtg gtagtgggga gtttctggca accacactgg aacggatcga gaaaaatttc
     1741 gtgattactg atccgagact gcctgacaac ccaatcattt ttgcgagcga ttccttcctg
     1801 cagctgacag aatattctcg ggaagagatc ctggggcgca attgccgttt tctgcaggga
     1861 cccgagacag accgtgccac tgttcggaaa atcagagatg ctattgacaa ccagactgaa
     1921 gtgaccgttc agctgatcaa ttataccaag agcggcaaga agttctggaa cgtgttccac
     1981 ctgcagccga tgcgcgatta taagggcgac gtccagtact tcattggcgt gcagctggat
     2041 ggcaccgaac gtcttcatgg cgccgctgag cgtgaggcgg tctgcctgat caaaaagaca
     2101 gcctttcaga ttgagaacct gtacttccag ggctctagat tagataaaag taaagtgatt
     2161 aacagcgcat tagagctgct taatgaggtc ggaatcgaag gtttaacaac ccgtaaactc
     2221 gcccagaagc taggtgtaga gcagcctaca ttgtattggc atgtaaaaaa taagcgggct
     2281 ttgctcgacg ccttagccat tgagatgtta gataggcacc atactcactt ttgcccttta
     2341 gaaggggaaa gctggcaaga ttttttacgt aataacgcta aaagttttag atgtgcttta
     2401 ctaagtcatc gcgatggagc aaaagtacat ttaggtacac ggcctacaga aaaacagtat
     2461 gaaactctcg aaaatcaatt agccttttta tgccaacaag gtttttcact agagaatgca
     2521 ttatatgcac tcagcgctgt ggggcatttt actttaggtt gcgtattgga agatcaagag
     2581 catcaagtcg ctaaagaaga aagggaaaca cctactactg atagtatgcc gccattatta
     2641 cgacaagcta tcgaattatt tgatcaccaa ggtgcagagc cagccttctt attcggcctt
     2701 gaattgatca tatgcggatt agaaaaacaa cttaaatgtg aaagtgggtc cgcgtacagc
     2761 cgcgcgcgta cgaaaaacaa ttacgggtct accatcgagg gcctgctcga tctcccggac
     2821 gacgacgccc ccgaagaggc ggggctggcg gctccgcgcc tgtcctttct ccccgcggga
     2881 cacacgcgca gactgtcgac ggcccccccg accgatgtca gcctggggga cgagctccac
     2941 ttagacggcg aggacgtggc gatggcgcat gccgacgcgc tagacgattt cgatctggac
     3001 atgttggggg acggggattc cccgggtccg ggatttaccc cccacgactc cgccccctac
     3061 ggcgctctgg atatggccga cttcgagttt gagcagatgt ttaccgatgc ccttggaatt
     3121 gacgagtacg gtgggtaggc tagccagctt atcgataatc aacctctgga ttacaaaatt
     3181 tgtgaaagat tgactggtat tcttaactat gttgctcctt ttacgctatg tggatacgct
     3241 gctttaatgc ctttgtatca tgctattgct tcccgtatgg ctttcatttt ctcctccttg
     3301 tataaatcct ggttgctgtc tctttatgag gagttgtggc ccgttgtcag gcaacgtggc
     3361 gtggtgtgca ctgtgtttgc tgacgcaacc cccactggtt ggggcattgc caccacctgt
     3421 cagctccttt ccgggacttt cgctttcccc ctccctattg ccacggcgga actcatcgcc
     3481 gcctgccttg cccgctgctg gacaggggct cggctgttgg gcactgacaa ttccgtggtg
     3541 ttgtcgggga aatcatcgtc ctttccttgg ctgctcgcct gtgttgccac ctggattctg
     3601 cgcgggacgt ccttctgcta cgtcccttcg gccctcaatc cagcggacct tccttcccgc
     3661 ggcctgctgc cggctctgcg gcctcttccg cgtcttcgcc ttcgccctca gacgagtcgg
     3721 atctcccttt gggccgcctc cccgcatcga taccgtcgac ccgggcggcc gctcataaag
     3781 ctcgactgtg ccttctagtt gccagccatc tgttgtttgc ccctcccccg tgccttcctt
     3841 gaccctggaa ggtgccactc ccactgtcct ttcctaataa aatgaggaaa ttgcatcgca
     3901 ttgtctgagt aggtgtcatt ctattctggg gggtggggtg gggcaggaca gcaaggggga
     3961 ggattgggaa gacaatagca ggcatgctgg ggatgcggtc cggactgtac aattgcattc
     4021 attttatgtt tcaggttcag ggggagatgt gggaggtttt ttaaagcaag taaaacctct
     4081 acaaatgtgg taaaatcgat aaggatcttc ctagagcatg gctacgtaga taagtagcat
     4141 ggcgggttaa tcattaacta caaggaaccc ctagtgatgg agttggccac tccctctctg
     4201 cgcgctcgct cgctcactga ggccgggcga ccaaaggtcg cccgacgccc gggctttgcc
     4261 cgggcggcct cagtgagcga gcgagcgcgc agctgcatta atgaatcggc caacgcgcgg
     4321 ggagaggcgg tttgcgtatt gggcgctctt ccgcttcctc gctcactgac tcgctgcgct
     4381 cggtcgttcg gctgcggcga gcggtatcag ctcactcaaa ggcggtaata cggttatcca
     4441 cagaatcagg ggataacgca ggaaagaaca tgtgagcaaa aggccagcaa aaggccagga
     4501 accgtaaaaa ggccgcgttg ctggcgtttt tccataggct ccgcccccct gacgagcatc
     4561 acaaaaatcg acgctcaagt cagaggtggc gaaacccgac aggactataa agataccagg
     4621 cgtttccccc tggaagctcc ctcgtgcgct ctcctgttcc gaccctgccg cttaccggat
     4681 acctgtccgc ctttctccct tcgggaagcg tggcgctttc tcatagctca cgctgtaggt
     4741 atctcagttc ggtgtaggtc gttcgctcca agctgggctg tgtgcacgaa ccccccgttc
     4801 agcccgaccg ctgcgcctta tccggtaact atcgtcttga gtccaacccg gtaagacacg
     4861 acttatcgcc actggcagca gccactggta acaggattag cagagcgagg tatgtaggcg
     4921 gtgctacaga gttcttgaag tggtggccta actacggcta cactagaaga acagtatttg
     4981 gtatctgcgc tctgctgaag ccagttacct tcggaaaaag agttggtagc tcttgatccg
     5041 gcaaacaaac caccgctggt agcggtggtt tttttgtttg caagcagcag attacgcgca
     5101 gaaaaaaagg atctcaagaa gatcctttga tcttttctac ggggtctgac gctcagtgga
     5161 acgaaaactc acgttaaggg attttggtca tgagattatc aaaaaggatc ttcacctaga
     5221 tccttttaaa ttaaaaatga agttttaaat caatctaaag tatatatgag taaacttggt
     5281 ctgacagtta ccaatgctta atcagtgagg cacctatctc agcgatctgt ctatttcgtt
     5341 catccatagt tgcctgactc cccgtcgtgt agataactac gatacgggag ggcttaccat
     5401 ctggccccag tgctgcaatg ataccgcgag acccacgctc accggctcca gatttatcag
     5461 caataaacca gccagccgga agggccgagc gcagaagtgg tcctgcaact ttatccgcct
     5521 ccatccagtc tattaattgt tgccgggaag ctagagtaag tagttcgcca gttaatagtt
     5581 tgcgcaacgt tgttgccatt gctacaggca tcgtggtgtc acgctcgtcg tttggtatgg
     5641 cttcattcag ctccggttcc caacgatcaa ggcgagttac atgatccccc atgttgtgca
     5701 aaaaagcggt tagctccttc ggtcctccga tcgttgtcag aagtaagttg gccgcagtgt
     5761 tatcactcat ggttatggca gcactgcata attctcttac tgtcatgcca tccgtaagat
     5821 gcttttctgt gactggtgag tactcaacca agtcattctg agaatagtgt atgcggcgac
     5881 cgagttgctc ttgcccggcg tcaatacggg ataataccgc gccacatagc agaactttaa
     5941 aagtgctcat cattggaaaa cgttcttcgg ggcgaaaact ctcaaggatc ttaccgctgt
     6001 tgagatccag ttcgatgtaa cccactcgtg cacccaactg atcttcagca tcttttactt
     6061 tcaccagcgt ttctgggtga gcaaaaacag gaaggcaaaa tgccgcaaaa aagggaataa
     6121 gggcgacacg gaaatgttga atactcatac tcttcctttt tcaatattat tgaagcattt
     6181 atcagggtta ttgtctcatg agcggataca tatttgaatg tatttagaaa aataaacaaa
     6241 taggggttcc gcgcacattt ccccgaaaag tgccacctaa attgtaagcg ttaatatttt
     6301 gttaaaattc gcgttaaatt tttgttaaat cagctcattt tttaaccaat aggccgaaat
     6361 cggcaaaatc ccttataaat caaaagaata gaccgagata gggttgagtg ttgttccagt
     6421 ttggaacaag agtccactat taaagaacgt ggactccaac gtcaaaggnn nnnnnnnnnn
     6481 nnnnnnnnnn nnnnnnnnnn nnnnnnnnnn nnnnnnntnn nnnnnnnnnn nnnnnnnnnn
     6541 nnnnnnnnnn nnnnnnnnnn nnnnnnnnnn nnnnnnnnnn nnnnnnnnnn nnnnnnnnnn
     6601 nnnnnnnnng nnnnnnnnnn nnnnnnnnnn nnnnnnnnnn nnnnnnnnnn nnnnnnnnnn
     6661 nnnnnnnnnn nnnnnnnnnn nnnnnnnnnn nnnnnnnnnn nnnnnnnnnn nnnnnnnnnn
     6721 nnnnnnnnnn nnnncccatt cgccattcag gctgcgcaac tgttgggaag ggcgatcggt
     6781 gcgggcctct tcgctattac gccagctgcg cgctcgctcg ctcactgagg ccgcccgggc
     6841 aaagcccggg cgtcgggcga cctttggtcg cccggcctca gtgagcgagc gagcgcgcag
     6901 agagggagtg gccaactcca tcactagggg ttccttgtag ttaatgatta acccgccatg
     6961 ctacttatct acgtagccat gctctaggaa gatcgtaggt taattaatct agactgcaga
     7021 gggccctgc
//
