[The description below was written by a language model from this plasmid's Addgene catalogue record and the feature table of its GenBank file.]
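Description:
pAAV-TM-CaM-NES-TEV-N-AsLOV2-TEVseq-tTA is an AAV transfer plasmid built on a pAAV backbone, used to package recombinant AAV that delivers one component of the Cal-Light calcium- and light-gated gene expression system to neurons. In bacteria it is maintained through a high-copy ColE1/pUC-type origin with ampicillin selection (AmpR, beta-lactamase), and it also carries an f1 origin. Two AAV2 inverted terminal repeats flank the expression cassette and provide the cis signals for replication and encapsidation of the vector genome. The catalogue lists a total size of 6946 bp, whereas the held sequence record is 7029 bp.

The cassette is driven by the human synapsin I promoter, which restricts expression to neurons, and is followed by WPRE, which enhances transcript expression, and a bovine growth hormone polyadenylation signal. The synthetic 2577 bp insert encodes a single fusion protein. It begins with a mouse Ig-kappa leader, a Myc epitope tag and the PDGFR-beta transmembrane domain, which together anchor the protein in the membrane. Next come segments that the construct name identifies as calmodulin, the N-terminal fragment of TEV protease and the AsLOV2 light-sensing domain, none of which is individually annotated in the feature table. An HIV Rev nuclear export signal lies among them. A TEV cleavage site then precedes the tetracycline-controlled transactivator tTA (TetR–VP16).

From general knowledge of the part names and the published description of a calcium- and light-gated switch, tTA stays tethered outside the nucleus until TEV protease activity is reconstituted with a partner construct under elevated calcium and light exposes the cleavage sequence. Released tTA can then activate a Tet-responsive reporter or effector. This allows labelling or manipulation of neurons active during a defined illumination window. The partner construct is not part of this record.
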