Addgene plasmid #92392: pAAV-TM-CaM-NES-TEV-N-AsLOV2-TEVseq-tTA
Purpose: produces AAV expressing Cal-light TM-CaM-NES-TEV-N-AsLOV2-TEVseq-tTA
Depositing lab: Hyungbae Kwon. Depositing organization: Max Planck Florida Institute. Publication: A calcium- and light-gated switch to induce gene expression in activated neurons. Lee D, Hyun JH, Jung K, Hannan P, Kwon HB. Nat Biotechnol. 2017 Jun 26. doi: 10.1038/nbt.3902. PubMed 28650460.
Backbone
  Vector backbone: pAAV
  Total vector size (bp): 6946
  Vector type: Mammalian Expression, AAV, Synthetic Biology
Growth in bacteria
  Bacterial resistance: Ampicillin, 100 μg/mL
  Growth temperature: 30°C
  Growth strain: NEB Stable
  Copy number: High Copy
Gene/Insert
  Gene/Insert name: TM-CaM-NES-TEV-N-AsLOV2-TEVseq-tTA
  Species: Synthetic
  Insert size (bp): 2577
  Promoter: Human Synapsin
  Cloning method: Restriction Enzyme; 5′ cloning site HindIII (not destroyed); 3′ cloning site NheI (not destroyed)
  Sequencing primers: 5′ N/A; 3′ BGH Reverse
Terms and licenses: Academic/Nonprofit Terms; Industry Terms: Not Available to Industry
How to cite: pAAV-TM-CaM-NES-TEV-N-AsLOV2-TEVseq-tTA was a gift from Hyungbae Kwon (Addgene plasmid # 92392 ; http://n2t.net/addgene:92392 ; RRID:Addgene_92392)
